Addgene plasmid #159045: pMSR:MSMEG_0244:Dendra
Purpose: T7 expression of C-term fluorescent fusion in E. coli
Depositing lab: Keith Derbyshire & Joseph Wade. Depositing organization: Wadsworth Center, New York State Department of Health. Publication: A Mycobacterial Systems Resource for the Research Community. Judd JA, Canestrari J, Clark R, Joseph A, Lapierre P, Lasek-Nesselquist E, Mir M, Palumbo M, Smith C, Stone M, Upadhyay A, Wirth SE, Dedrick RM, Meier CG, Russell DA, Dills A, Dove E, Kester J, Wolf ID, Zhu J, Rubin ER, Fortune S, Hatfull GF, Gray TA, Wade JT, Derbyshire KM. mBio. 2021 Mar 2;12(2). pii: mBio.02401-20. doi: 10.1128/mBio.02401-20. PubMed 33653882.
Backbone
  Vector backbone: pMSR:Dendra
  Vector type: Bacterial Expression ; Integrating Mycobacterial Expression Vector attL5
Growth in bacteria
  Bacterial resistance: Apramycin, 25 μg/mL
  Growth temperature: 37°C
  Growth strain: DH5alpha
  Copy number: High Copy
Gene/Insert
  Gene/Insert name: MSMEG_0244
  Species: M. smegmatis
  Promoter: pmycTetO
  Tag / fusion protein: Gly-Ala Linker/Dendra2/1x Flag Tag (C terminal on insert)
  Cloning method: Ligation Independent Cloning
  Sequencing primers: 5′ TGATAGAGTTTGTCCTCCCTATCAG; 3′ TCCATATGCACCTTGACACG
Terms and licenses: Academic/Nonprofit Terms; Industry Terms: Not Available to Industry
Depositor comments: NCBI reference sequence: CP000480.1. 5' cloning site: Ase1, destroyed during cloning. 3' cloning site: HindIII, not destroyed during cloning
How to cite: pMSR:MSMEG_0244:Dendra was a gift from Keith Derbyshire & Joseph Wade (Addgene plasmid # 159045 ; http://n2t.net/addgene:159045 ; RRID:Addgene_159045)
