[The description below was written by a language model from this plasmid's Addgene catalogue record and pLannotate feature annotations shown in this document.]
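Description:
pMSR:MSMEG_0244:Dendra is a 5.6 kb shuttle plasmid built on the pMSR:Dendra backbone, catalogued both as a bacterial expression vector and as an integrating mycobacterial expression vector that targets the L5 attachment site. In E. coli it replicates from a high-copy ColE1/pUC-type origin. It has no annotated mycobacterial replication origin. Instead it carries the mycobacteriophage L5 integrase gene, with a fragment of the neighbouring phage gene 32, and this supports site-specific, single-copy insertion into the mycobacterial chromosome. The aac(3)IV apramycin resistance gene is the only selectable marker annotated and is the marker listed for selection in E. coli.

The payload is the M. smegmatis open reading frame MSMEG_0244, inserted by ligation-independent cloning. The feature table matches it by homology to the M. tuberculosis response regulator PrrA of the PrrB/PrrA two-component system, which suggests that it is the M. smegmatis counterpart. The gene is fused at its C terminus, through a Gly-Ala linker, to the green-to-red photoconvertible fluorescent protein Dendra2, followed by a single FLAG epitope. The recorded promoter is pmycTetO, a tet operator-containing mycobacterial promoter. The short "tight TRE" hits flanking the sequence origin most likely reflect these tetO sites rather than a mammalian Tet-responsive promoter. A T7 promoter sits just upstream of the coding sequence and a partial T7 terminator lies downstream, which fits the stated purpose of T7-driven expression of the fusion in E. coli.

The plasmid belongs to a systematic mycobacterial resource collection. Its design suits localisation imaging of the tagged protein in mycobacteria, and the FLAG tag allows detection or pull-down.
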