Features (pLannotate 1.2.2; 14 found; start..end, strand, type, name):
     15..32      +  promoter       tight TRE promoter (fragment): Tet-responsive promoter PTight, consisting of seven tet operator sequences followed by the minimal CMV promoter
     46..64      +  promoter       T7 promoter: promoter for bacteriophage T7 RNA polymerase
    146..808     +  CDS            prrA (fragment): PRRA_MYCTU - Experimental evidence at protein level: Swiss-Prot protein existence level 1. Member of the two-component regulatory system PrrB/PrrA that is involved specifically in early intracellular multiplication of Mycobacterium and is essential for its viability (PubMed:11953357, PubMed:22081401). Upon phosphorylation by PrrB, functions as a transcription regulator by direct binding to promoter regions of target genes to positively regulate their expression. Autoregulates its own expression (PubMed:14702417, PubMed:29101285). From Mycobacterium tuberculosis (strain ATCC 25618 / H37Rv).
    839..1525    +  CDS            Dendra2: Dendra2 is a photoconvertible green fluorescent protein published in 2006, derived from Dendronephthya sp.. It has high acid sensitivity.
   1565..1585    +  CDS            FLAG (fragment): FLAG® epitope tag, followed by an enterokinase cleavage site
   1594..1636    +  terminator     T7 terminator (fragment): transcription terminator for bacteriophage T7 RNA polymerase
   1842..2642    +  CDS            ApmR: aminoglycoside 3-N-acetyltransferase type IV ; aac(3)IV; confers resistance to apramycin (Paget and Davies, 1996)
   2709..2726    -  misc_feature   MCS (fragment): pBluescript multiple cloning site
   2767..3355    +  rep_origin     ori: high-copy-number ColE1/pMB1/pBR322/pUC origin of replication
   3523..3551    +  misc_feature   MCS (fragment): pUC18/19 multiple cloning site
   4111..5223    +  CDS            33: VINT_BPML5 - Also known as int. Protein inferred from homology: Swiss-Prot protein existence level 3. Integrase is necessary for integration of the phage into the host genome by site-specific recombination. From Mycobacterium phage L5 (Mycobacteriophage L5).
   5285..5389    -  CDS            32 (fragment): VG32_BPML5 - Protein predicted: Swiss-Prot protein existence level 4. From Mycobacterium phage L5 (Mycobacteriophage L5).
   5445..5549    +  CDS            Y4104_STRCO (fragment): Protein inferred from homology: Swiss-Prot protein existence level 3. From Streptomyces coelicolor (strain ATCC BAA-471 / A3(2) / M145).
   5607..8       +  promoter       tight TRE promoter (fragment) (across the origin): Tet-responsive promoter PTight, consisting of seven tet operator sequences followed by the minimal CMV promoter
>Addgene plasmid #159045 | pMSR:MSMEG_0244:Dendra | addgene full sequence | sequence record 315603 | Addgene NGS Result
TGATAGAGTTTGTCCTCCCTATCAGTGATAGATAGGCTTAAGGAGTAATACGACTCACTATAGGGAGAAG
GAGGCCATTATGCGGGTGGACATGACCCCCGCCAGCGGTGAGGGATCGCGGGCGCCCGAGGGCGTCAATC
GCACGGTCCTCATGGTCGACGACGACCCGGATGTCCGAACCTCGGTGGCGCGCGGCCTGCGCCACTCGGG
GTTCGACGTCCGGGTCGCGGCGTCCGGCAAGGAAGCGCTGCGGCTGCTGTCGACGGAGTCGCACGATGCC
CTCGTACTGGACGTGCAGATGCCGGAGCTCGACGGCGTCGCCGTGGTCACCGCGTTGCGGGCGCTGGGCA
ACGACATCCCCATCTGTGTGCTGTCGGCACGCGACACCGTCAACGACCGGATCGCCGGTTTGGAGGCAGG
TGCCGATGACTACCTGACCAAACCGTTCGACCTCGGTGAACTGGTGGCCCGGCTGCATGCGCTGCTGCGG
CGCGCGAGCCACACCGAGCAGCCGTCCGACACCATGACAGTCGGACCGGTCACCATCGACACCGCGCGCA
GGCTGGTGTTCGTCAGCGGTGAACGCGTCGACCTGACCAAGCGCGAGTTCGACCTGCTGGCGGTGCTCGC
CGAGAACGCGGGCGTGGTGCTGTCCCGGCAGCGGTTGCTGGAGCTGGTGTGGGGCTACGACTTCGACGTC
GACACCAACGTGGCCGACGTCTTCATCTCCTATCTGCGGCGCAAACTCGAACGCGACGGCGTGCCGCGTG
TGATCCACACCGTGCGCGGCATCGGGTACGTGCTGCGGGAAGAGCCGAAGCTTGGTGCGGCCGCGGGCAA
CACGCCTGGCATCAATCTGATCAAGGAGGACATGCGTGTCAAGGTGCATATGGAGGGCAACGTGAACGGT
CACGCCTTCGTGATCGAGGGGGAGGGTAAGGGTAAGCCTTACGAAGGGACCCAGACCGCCAACCTCACCG
TCAAGGAGGGCGCCCCTCTCCCATTCTCGTACGATATCCTCACTACCGCGGTGCATTACGGGAACCGCGT
GTTCACCAAGTACCCCGAGGATATCCCTGACTACTTCAAGCAGAGCTTCCCGGAGGGATACTCCTGGGAG
CGGACGATGACCTTCGAAGACAAGGGTATCTGTACGATCCGCAGCGACATCTCGCTGGAAGGGGACTGTT
TCTTCCAGAACGTCCGTTTCAAGGGGACCAACTTTCCGCCGAACGGCCCGGTCATGCAGAAGAAGACCCT
CAAGTGGGAGCCGAGCACGGAGAAGCTGCACGTTCGGGACGGCCTCCTGGTCGGCAACATCAACATGGCG
CTGCTGCTGGAAGGCGGCGGCCACTACCTATGCGACTTCAAGACCACGTACAAAGCGAAGAAGGTCGTCC
AGCTGCCCGACGCGCACTTCGTGGACCACCGCATCGAAATCCTGGGGAACGATTCGGACTACAACAAGGT
CAAGTTGTACGAGCACGCTGTGGCACGCTATAGCCCGCTCCCGTCGCAGGTCTGGTTCGAAGGCGGCGGC
GGGGAGAACCTGTATTTCCAGGACTACAAGGACGACGACGACAAGTGATTTAAATAACCCCTTGGGGCCT
CTAAACGGGTCTTGAGGGGTTTTTTGTTAACTAGCGTACGATCGAATTCCTGCAGCTCACGGTAACTGAT
GCCGTATTTGCAGTACCAGCGTACGGCCCACAGAATGATGTCACGCTGAAAATGCCGGCCTTTGAATGGG
TTCATGTGCAGCTCCATCAGCAAAAGGGGATGATAAGTTTATCACCACCGACTATTTGCAACAGTGCCGT
TGATCGTGCTATGATCGACTGATGTCATCAGCGGTGGAGTGCAATGTCGTGCAATACGAATGGCGAAAAG
CCGAGCTCATCGGTCAGCTTCTCAACCTTGGGGTTACCCCCGGCGGTGTGCTGCTGGTCCACAGCTCCTT
CCGTAGCGTCCGGCCCCTCGAAGATGGGCCACTTGGACTGATCGAGGCCCTGCGTGCTACGCTGGGTCCG
GGAGGGACGCTCGTCATGCCCTCGTGGTCAGGTCTGGACGACGAGCCGTTCGATCCTGCCACGTCGCCCG
TTACACCGGACCTTGGAGTTGTCTCTGACACATTCTGGCGCCTGCCAAATGTAAAGCGCAGCGCCCATCC
ATTTGCCTTTGCGGCAGCGGGGCCACAGGCAGAGCAGATCATCTCTGATCCATTGCCCCTGCCACCTTAC
TCGCCTGCAAGCCCGGTCGCCCGTGTCCATGAACTCGATGGGCAGGTACTTCTCCTCGGCGTGGGACACG
ATGCCAACACGACGCTGCATCTTGCCGAGTTGATGGCAAAGGTTCCCTATGGGGTGCCGAGACACTGCAC
CATTCTTCAGGATGGCAAGTTGGTACGCGTCGATTATCTCGAGAATGACCACTGCTGTGAGCGCTTTGCC
TTGGCGGACAGGTGGCTCAAGGAGAAGAGCCTTCAGAAGGAAGGTCCAGTCGGTCATGCCTTTGCTCGGT
TGATCCGCTCCCGCGACATTGTGGCGACAGCCCTGGGTCAACTGGGCCGAGATCCGTTGATCTTCCTGCA
TCCGCCAGAGGCGGGATGCGAAGAATGCGATGCCGCTCGCCAGTCGATTGGCTGAGCTCATGAGCGGAGA
ACGAGATGACGTTGGAGGGGCAAGGTCGCGCTGATTGCTGGGGCAACACGGGGGATCCACTAGTTCCATG
AGCGTCAGACCCCGTAGAAAAGATCAAAGGATCTTCTTGAGATCCTTTTTTTCTGCGCGTAATCTGCTGC
TTGCAAACAAAAAAACCACCGCTACCAGCGGTGGTTTGTTTGCCGGATCAAGAGCTACCAACTCTTTTTC
CGAAGGTAACTGGCTTCAGCAGAGCGCAGATACCAAATACTGTCCTTCTAGTGTAGCCGTAGTTAGGCCA
CCACTTCAAGAACTCTGTAGCACCGCCTACATACCTCGCTCTGCTAATCCTGTTACCAGTGGCTGCTGCC
AGTGGCGATAAGTCGTGTCTTACCGGGTTGGACTCAAGACGATAGTTACCGGATAAGGCGCAGCGGTCGG
GCTGAACGGGGGGTTCGTGCACACAGCCCAGCTTGGAGCGAACGACCTACACCGAACTGAGATACCTACA
GCGTGAGCTATGAGAAAGCGCCACGCTTCCCGAGGGGAGAAAGGCGGACAGGTATCCGGTAAGCGGCAGG
GTCGGAACAGGAGAGCGCACGAGGGAGCTTCCAGGGGGAAACGCCTGGTATCTTTATAGTCCTGTCGGGT
TTCGCCACCTCTGACTTGAGCGTCGATTTTTGTGATGCTCGTCAGGGGGGCGGAGCCTATGGAAAAACGC
CAGCAACGCGGCCTTTTTACGGTTCCTGGCCTTTTGCTGGCCTTTTGCTCACATGTTCTTTCCTGCGTTA
TCCCCTGATTCTGTGGATAACCGTATTACCGCCTTTGAGTGAGCTGATACCGCTCGCCGCAGCCGAACGA
CCGAGCGCAACGCGTGCGGCCGCGGTACCCGGGGATCCTCTAGAGTCGACCACCAAGGGCACCATCTCTG
CTTGGGCCACCCCGTTGGCCGCAGCCAGCTCGCTGAGAGCCGTGAACGACAGGGCGAACGCCAGCCCGCC
GACGGCGAGGGTTCCGACCGCTGCAACTCCCGGTGCAACCTTGTCCCGGTCTATTCTCTTCACTGCACCA
GCTCCAATCTGGTGTGAATGCCCCTCGTCTGTTCGCGCAGGCGGGGGGCTCTATTCGTTTGTCAGCATCG
AAAGTAGCCAGATCAGGGATGCGTTGCAACCGCGTATGCCCAGGTCAGAAGAGTCGCACAAGAGTTGCAG
ACCCCTGGAAAGAAAAATGGCCAGAGGGCGAAAACACCCTCTGACCAGCGGAGCGGGCGACGGGAATCGA
ACCCGCGTAGCTAGTTTGGAAGAATGGGTGTCTGCCGACCACATATGGGCCGGTCAAGATAGGTTTTTAC
CCCCTCTCGGCTGCATCCTCTAAGTGGAAAGAAATTGCAGGTCGTAGAAGCGCGTTGAAGCCTGAGAGTT
GCACAGGAGTTGCAACCCGGTAGCCTTGTTCACGACGAGAGGAGACCTAGTTGGCACGTCGCGGATGGGG
ATCGCTGAAGACTCAGCGCAGCGGGAGGATCCAAGCCTCATACGTCAACCCGCAGGACGGTGTGAGGTAC
TACGCGCTGCAGACCTACGACAACAAGATGGACGCCGAAGCCTGGCTCGCGGGCGAGAAGCGGCTCATCG
AGATGGAGACCTGGACCCCTCCACAGGACCGGGCGAAGAAGGCAGCCGCCAGCGCCATCACGCTGGAGGA
GTACACCCGGAAGTGGCTCGTGGAGCGCGACCTCGCAGACGGCACCAGGGATCTGTACAGCGGGCACGCG
GAGCGCCGCATCTACCCGGTGCTAGGTGAAGTGGCGGTCACAGAGATGACGCCAGCTCTGGTGCGTGCGT
GGTGGGCCGGGATGGGTAGGAAGCACCCGACTGCCCGCCGGCATGCCTACAACGTCCTCCGGGCGGTGAT
GAACACAGCGGTCGAGGACAAGCTGATCGCAGAGAACCCGTGCCGGATCGAGCAGAAGGCAGCCGATGAG
CGCGACGTAGAGGCGCTGACGCCTGAGGAGCTGGACATCGTCGCCGCTGAGATCTTCGAGCACTACCGGA
TCGCGGCATACATCCTGGCGTGGACGAGCCTCCGGTTCGGAGAGCTGATCGAGCTTCGCCGCAAGGACAT
CGTGGACGACGGCATGACGATGAAGCTCCGGGTGCGCCGTGGCGCTTCCCGCGTGGGGAACAAGATCGTC
GTTGGCAACGCCAAGACCGTCCGGTCGAAGCGTCCTGTGACGGTTCCGCCTCACGTCGCGGAGATGATCC
GAGCGCACATGAAGGACCGTACGAAGATGAACAAGGGCCCCGAGGCATTCCTGGTGACCACGACGCAGGG
CAACCGGCTGTCGAAGTCCGCGTTCACCAAGTCGCTGAAGCGTGGCTACGCCAAGATCGGTCGGCCGGAA
CTCCGCATCCACGACCTCCGCGCTGTCGGCGCTACGTTCGCCGCTCAGGCAGGTGCGACGACCAAGGAGC
TGATGGCCCGTCTCGGTCACACGACTCCTAGGATGGCGATGAAGTACCAGATGGCGTCTGAGGCCCGCGA
CGAGGCTATCGCTGAGGCGATGTCCAAGCTGGCCAAGACCTCCTGAAACGCAAAAAGCCCCCCTCCCAAG
GACACTGAGTCCTAAAGAGGGGGGTTTCTTGTCAGTACGCGAAGAACCACGCCTGGCCGCGAGCGCCAGC
ACCGCCGCTCTGTGCGGAGACCTGGGCACCAGCCCCGCCGCCGCCAGGAGCATTGCCGTTCCCGCCAGAA
ATCTAGACGGTGACCACAACGCGCCCGCTTTGATCGGGGACGTCGAAATATTGGATCGTCGGCACCGTCA
CGGCCGTGGGAGGCGGCACGATCCGCGACGTGATGATCGGCCGCATCCCCACGGTGCTGCGCAGTGAGCT
CTACGCCATCCCGGCGTTGATCTGTGCGTTCGCACGCACAGGCCCGGTGTGAGAAGGGTCTCTGACGAGC
GGGAGAACTCCCTATCAG
