>Addgene plasmid #159045 | pMSR:MSMEG_0244:Dendra | depositor partial sequence | sequence record 306987 | insert sequence
ATGCGGGTGGACATGACCCCCGCCAGCGGTGAGGGATCGCGGGCGCCCGAGGGCGTCAATCGCACGGTCC
TCATGGTCGACGACGACCCGGATGTCCGAACCTCGGTGGCGCGCGGCCTGCGCCACTCGGGGTTCGACGT
CCGGGTCGCGGCGTCCGGCAAGGAAGCGCTGCGGCTGCTGTCGACGGAGTCGCACGATGCCCTCGTACTG
GACGTGCAGATGCCGGAGCTCGACGGCGTCGCCGTGGTCACCGCGTTGCGGGCGCTGGGCAACGACATCC
CCATCTGTGTGCTGTCGGCACGCGACACCGTCAACGACCGGATCGCCGGTTTGGAGGCAGGTGCCGATGA
CTACCTGACCAAACCGTTCGACCTCGGTGAACTGGTGGCCCGGCTGCATGCGCTGCTGCGGCGCGCGAGC
CACACCGAGCAGCCGTCCGACACCATGACAGTCGGACCGGTCACCATCGACACCGCGCGCAGGCTGGTGT
TCGTCAGCGGTGAACGCGTCGACCTGACCAAGCGCGAGTTCGACCTGCTGGCGGTGCTCGCCGAGAACGC
GGGCGTGGTGCTGTCCCGGCAGCGGTTGCTGGAGCTGGTGTGGGGCTACGACTTCGACGTCGACACCAAC
GTGGCCGACGTCTTCATCTCCTATCTGCGGCGCAAACTCGAACGCGACGGCGTGCCGCGTGTGATCCACA
CCGTGCGCGGCATCGGGTACGTGCTGCGGGAAGAGCCG
